Addgene plasmid #171630: pcDNA5 frt/to N-BioTAP-C-BRD4-NUT
Purpose: Expresses BioTAP-tagged BRD4-NUT in mammalian cells. Can be inserted into a FRT site by co-transfection with a plasmid encoding Flp recombinaase.
Depositing lab: Chris French & Christopher A French. Depositing organization: Brigham and Women's Hospital. Publication: Ectopic protein interactions within BRD4-chromatin complexes drive oncogenic megadomain formation in NUT midline carcinoma. Alekseyenko AA, Walsh EM, Zee BM, Pakozdi T, Hsi P, Lemieux ME, Dal Cin P, Ince TA, Kharchenko PV, Kuroda MI, French CA. Proc Natl Acad Sci U S A. 2017 May 23;114(21):E4184-E4192. doi: 10.1073/pnas.1702086114. Epub 2017 May 8. PubMed 28484033.
Backbone
  Vector backbone: pcDNA5 frt/to gateway
  Vector type: Mammalian Expression
  Selectable markers: Hygromycin
Growth in bacteria
  Bacterial resistance: Ampicillin, 100 μg/mL
  Growth temperature: 30°C
  Growth strain: DH5alpha
  Copy number: Unknown
Gene/Insert
  Cloning method: Gateway Cloning
  Sequencing primers: 5′ CMV; 3′ BGH reverse
Terms and licenses: Academic/Nonprofit Terms; Industry Terms: Not Available to Industry
How to cite: pcDNA5 frt/to N-BioTAP-C-BRD4-NUT was a gift from Chris French & Christopher A French (Addgene plasmid # 171630 ; http://n2t.net/addgene:171630 ; RRID:Addgene_171630)
