[The description below was written by a language model from this plasmid's Addgene catalogue record and pLannotate feature annotations shown in this document.]
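Description:
pcDNA5 frt/to N-BioTAP-C-BRD4-NUT is an 11.3 kb mammalian expression plasmid built on a Gateway-adapted pcDNA5 FRT/TO backbone. It is designed for tetracycline-regulated expression of an affinity-tagged BRD4-NUT fusion oncoprotein and for Flp-mediated insertion into a genomic FRT site. It is propagated in E. coli through a high-copy ColE1/pUC-type origin with ampicillin selection (AmpR under its own bla promoter). A partial f1 origin and lac promoter/operator remnants from the backbone are also annotated.

Expression is driven by the CMV immediate-early enhancer and promoter, followed by short tet operator-containing segments. This arrangement is typical of the "TO" design, in which transcription is repressed in cells expressing Tet repressor and induced by tetracycline or doxycycline. The open reading frame begins with the N-terminal BioTAP tag, made up of a Staphylococcus aureus protein A IgG-binding unit and a fragment of the Propionibacterium biotin carboxyl carrier protein, which serves as an in vivo biotinylation target. This combination allows two-step purification on IgG and then streptavidin. An attB1 site left by Gateway recombination joins the tag to a fragment of human BRD4 followed by human NUTM1 (NUT). An attB2 site and the bGH polyadenylation signal close the cassette.

Downstream, an FRT site sits directly in front of a hygromycin resistance gene with an SV40 poly(A) signal and no annotated functional promoter. In this backbone design, HygR is expressed only after co-transfected Flp recombinase integrates the plasmid at a genomic FRT site that supplies a promoter, so hygromycin selects for stable single-site lines. The associated work concerns BRD4-chromatin complexes in NUT midline carcinoma, consistent with use for purifying BRD4-NUT-associated proteins and chromatin.
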