Features (pLannotate 1.2.2; 26 found; start..end, strand, type, name):
      1..380     +  enhancer       CMV enhancer: human cytomegalovirus immediate early enhancer
    381..584     +  promoter       CMV promoter: human cytomegalovirus (CMV) immediate early promoter
    586..605     +  promoter       PLtetO-1 promoter (fragment): modified phage lambda PL promoter with tet operator sites (Lutz and Bujard, 1997)
    607..626     +  promoter       PLtetO-1 promoter (fragment): modified phage lambda PL promoter with tet operator sites (Lutz and Bujard, 1997)
    634..667     +  promoter       TRE3GV promoter (fragment): 3rd-generation Tet-responsive promoter that can be activated by binding of Tet-On® 3G, optimized for retroviral and lentiviral vectors
    849..1022    +  CDS            ProtA: IgG-binding unit of Staphylococcus aureus protein A
   1068..1301    +  CDS            BCCP_PROFR (fragment): Experimental evidence at protein level: Swiss-Prot protein existence level 1. The biotinyl 1.3S subunit serves as a carboxyl carrier between the substrate-binding sites on the 12S and 5S subunits. From Propionibacterium freudenreichii subsp. shermanii.
   1317..1341    +  protein_bind   attB1: mutant version of attB; recombination site for the Gateway® BP reaction BP Clonase™
   1362..3467    +  CDS            BRD4 (fragment) (sequence partly withheld): BRD4_HUMAN - Also known as HUNK1. Experimental evidence at protein level: Swiss-Prot protein existence level 1. [Isoform B]: Acts as a chromatin insulator in the DNA damage response pathway. Inhibits DNA damage response signaling by recruiting the condensin-2 complex to acetylated histones, leading to chromatin structure remodeling, insulating the region from DNA damage response by limiting spreading of histone H2AX/H2A.x phosphorylation. From Homo sapiens (Human).
   3510..6899    +  CDS            NUTM1: NUTM1_HUMAN - Also known as C15orf55, NUT. Experimental evidence at protein level: Swiss-Prot protein existence level 1. Plays a role in the regulation of proliferation. Regulates TERT expression by modulating SP1 binding to TERT promoter binding sites. From Homo sapiens (Human).
   6916..6940    -  protein_bind   attB2: mutant version of attB; recombination site for the Gateway® BP reaction BP Clonase™
   6996..7220    +  polyA_signal   bGH poly(A) signal: bovine growth hormone polyadenylation signal
   7224..7245    +  promoter       SV40 promoter (fragment): SV40 enhancer and early promoter
   7266..7499    +  rep_origin     f1 ori (fragment) (sequence partly withheld): f1 bacteriophage origin of replication; arrow indicates direction of (+) strand synthesis
   7504..7551    +  protein_bind   FRT: FLP-mediated recombination occurs in the 8-bp core sequence TCTAGAAA (Turan and Bode, 2011). FLP recombinase from the Saccharomyces cerevisiae 2μ plasmid
   7559..8581    +  CDS            HygR: aminoglycoside phosphotransferase from E. coli; aph(4)-Ia; confers resistance to hygromycin
   8591..8716    +  CDS            ble (fragment): BLE_KLEPN - Experimental evidence at protein level: Swiss-Prot protein existence level 1. Binding protein with a strong affinity to the bleomycin family of antibiotics. Binds to CL990; an antimitotic-antibiotic compound. From Klebsiella pneumoniae.
   8711..8832    +  polyA_signal   SV40 poly(A) signal: SV40 polyadenylation signal
   8903..8925    -  protein_bind   lac operator (fragment): The lac repressor binds to the lac operator to inhibit transcription in E. coli. This inhibition can be relieved by adding lactose or isopropyl-β-D-thiogalactopyranoside (IPTG). lac repressor encoded by lacI
   8929..8959    -  promoter       lac promoter: promoter for the E. coli lac operon
   8974..8995    -  protein_bind   CAP binding site: CAP binding activates transcription in the presence of cAMP. E. coli catabolite activator protein
   9008..9100    -  CDS            lacI (fragment): lac repressor; lacI; The lac repressor binds to the lac operator to inhibit transcription in E. coli. This inhibition can be relieved by adding lactose or isopropyl-β-D-thiogalactopyranoside (IPTG).
   9283..9871    -  rep_origin     ori: high-copy-number ColE1/pMB1/pBR322/pUC origin of replication
  10042..10902   -  CDS            AmpR: β-lactamase; bla; confers resistance to ampicillin, carbenicillin, and related antibiotics
  10903..11007   -  promoter       AmpR promoter: bla
  11066..11118   -  misc_feature   bom (fragment): basis of mobility region from pBR322
>Addgene plasmid #171630 | pcDNA5 frt/to N-BioTAP-C-BRD4-NUT | addgene full sequence | sequence record 338377 | Addgene NGS Result
GACATTGATTATTGACTAGTTATTAATAGTAATCAATTACGGGGTCATTAGTTCATAGCCCATATATGGA
GTTCCGCGTTACATAACTTACGGTAAATGGCCCGCCTGGCTGACCGCCCAACGACCCCCGCCCATTGACG
TCAATAATGACGTATGTTCCCATAGTAACGCCAATAGGGACTTTCCATTGACGTCAATGGGTGGAGTATT
TACGGTAAACTGCCCACTTGGCAGTACATCAAGTGTATCATATGCCAAGTACGCCCCCTATTGACGTCAA
TGACGGTAAATGGCCCGCCTGGCATTATGCCCAGTACATGACCTTATGGGACTTTCCTACTTGGCAGTAC
ATCTACGTATTAGTCATCGCTATTACCATGGTGATGCGGTTTTGGCAGTACATCAATGGGCGTGGATAGC
GGTTTGACTCACGGGGATTTCCAAGTCTCCACCCCATTGACGTCAATGGGAGTTTGTTTTGGCACCAAAA
TCAACGGGACTTTCCAAAATGTCGTAACAACTCCGCCCCATTGACGCAAATGGGCGGTAGGCGTGTACGG
TGGGAGGTCTATATAAGCAGAGCTCTCCCTATCAGTGATAGAGATCTCCCTATCAGTGATAGAGATCGTC
GACGAGCTCGTTTAGTGAACCGTCAGATCGCCTGGAGACGCCATCCACGCTGTTTTGACCTCCATAGAAG
ACACCGGGACCGATCCAGCCTCCGGACTCTAGCGTTTAAACTTAAGCTTGGTACCGAGCTCGGATCCACT
AGTCCAGTGTGGTGGAATTCTGCAGATATCCAGCACAGTGGCGGCCGCATGGCAGGCCTTGCGCAACACG
ATGAAGCCGTGGACAACAAATTCAACAAAGAACAACAAAACGCGTTCTATGAGATCTTACATTTACCTAA
CTTAAACGAAGAACAACGAAACGCCTTCATCCAAAGTTTAAAAGATGACCCAAGCCAAAGCGCTAACCTT
TTAGCAGAAGCTAAAAAGCTAAATGATGCTCAGGCGCCGAAAGTAGACGCGAATTGTGATATACCTACAA
CTGCTTCTCTCGAGAGCGGCTCCTCGGCTGGAAAGGCCGGTGAAGGTGAAATCCCTGCCCCTCTTGCTGG
TACCGTTTCTAAGATACTGGTAAAAGAAGGTGACACTGTTAAAGCTGGTCAAACAGTTCTGGTGCTGGAG
GCTATGAAAATGGAGACAGAAATTAACGCTCCTACTGACGGAAAAGTTGAAAAGGTGTTAGTTAAGGAAA
GAGATGCTGTTCAAGGTGGTCAAGGTCTAATCAAGATCGGCGTTTCGAGCCCATCAACAAGTTTGTACAA
AAAAGCAGGCTCCGCGGCCGCCCCCTTCACCATGTCTGCGGAGAGCGGCCCTGGGACGAGATTGAGAAAT
CTGCCAGTAATGGGGGATGGACTAGAAACTTCCCAAATGTCTACAACACAGGCCCAGGCCCAACCCCAGC
CAGCCAACGCAGCCAGCACCAACCCCCCGCCCCCAGAGACCTCCAACCCTAACAAGCCCAAGAGGCAG
[300 nt withheld, positions 1539-1838]
AAAATAAATGAGCTACCCACAGAAGAAACCGAGATCATGATAGTCCAGGCAAAAGGAAGAGGACGTGGGA
GGAAAGAAACAGGGACAGCAAAACCTGGCGTTTCCACGGTACCAAACACAACTCAAGCATCGACTCCTCC
GCAGACCCAGACCCCTCAGCCGAATCCTCCTCCTGTGCAGGCCACGCCTCACCCCTTCCCTGCCGTCACC
CCGGACCTCATCGTCCAGACCCCTGTCATGACAGTGGTGCCTCCCCAGCCACTGCAGACGCCCCCGCCAG
TGCCCCCCCAGCCACAACCCCCACCCGCTCCAGCTCCCCAGCCCGTACAGAGCCACCCACCCATCATCGC
GGCCACCCCACAGCCTGTGAAGACAAAGAAGGGAGTGAAGAGGAAAGCAGACACCACCACCCCCACCACC
ATTGACCCCATTCACGAGCCACCCTCGCTGCCCCCGGAGCCCAAGACCACCAAGCTGGGCCAGCGGCGGG
AGAGCAGCCGGCCTGTGAAACCTCCAAAGAAGGACGTGCCCGACTCTCAGCAGCACCCAGCACCAGAGAA
GAGCAGCAAGGTCTCGGAGCAGCTCAAGTGCTGCAGCGGCATCCTCAAGGAGATGTTTGCCAAGAAGCAC
GCCGCCTACGCCTGGCCCTTCTACAAGCCTGTGGACGTGGAGGCACTGGGCCTACACGACTACTGTGACA
TCATCAAGCACCCCATGGACATGAGCACAATCAAGTCTAAACTGGAGGCCCGTGAGTACCGTGATGCTCA
GGAGTTTGGTGCTGACGTCCGATTGATGTTCTCCAACTGCTATAAGTACAACCCTCCTGACCATGAGGTG
GTGGCCATGGCCCGCAAGCTCCAGGATGTGTTCGAAATGCGCTTTGCCAAGATGCCGGACGAGCCTGAGG
AGCCAGTGGTGGCCGTGTCCTCCCCGGCAGTGCCCCCTCCCACCAAGGTTGTGGCCCCGCCCTCATCCAG
CGACAGCAGCAGCGATAGCTCCTCGGACAGTGACAGTTCGACTGATGACTCTGAGGAGGAGCGAGCCCAG
CGGCTGGCTGAGCTCCAGGAGCAGCTCAAAGCCGTGCACGAGCAGCTTGCAGCCCTCTCTCAGCCCCAGC
AGAACAAACCAAAGAAAAAGGAGAAAGACAAGAAGGAAAAGAAAAAAGAAAAGCACAAAAGGAAAGAGGA
AGTGGAAGAGAATAAAAAAAGCAAAGCCAAGGAACCTCCTCCTAAAAAGACGAAGAAAAATAATAGCAGC
AACAGCAATGTGAGCAAGAAGGAGCCAGCGCCCATGAAGAGCAAGCCCCCTCCCACGTATGAG
[249 nt withheld, positions 3162-3410]
GAGAAAGTTGATGTGATTGCCGGCTCCTCCAAGATGAAGGGCTTCTCGTCCTCAGAGTCGGAGAGCTCCA
GTGAGTCCAGCTCCTCTGACAGCGAAGACTCCGAAACAGCATCTGCATTGCCGGGACCGGATATGAGCAT
GAAACCTAGTGCCGCCCTGTCTCCATCCCCTGCACTTCCCTTTCTCCCACCAACTTCTGACCCACCAGAC
CACCCACCCAGGGAGCCACCTCCACAGCCCATCATGCCTTCAGTATTCTCTCCAGACAACCCTCTGATGC
TCTCTGCTTTCCCCAGCTCACTGTTGGTGACAGGGGACGGGGGCCCTTGCCTCAGTGGGGCTGGGGCTGG
CAAGGTCATTGTCAAAGTCAAGACAGAAGGGGGGTCAGCTGAGCCCTCTCAAACTCAGAACTTTATCCTT
ACTCAGACTGCCCTCAATTCGACTGCCCCGGGCACTCCCTGTGGAGGCCTTGAGGGTCCTGCACCTCCAT
TTGTGACAGCATCTAATGTGAAGACCATTCTGCCCTCTAAGGCTGTTGGTGTCAGCCAGGAGGGTCCTCC
AGGCCTTCCGCCTCAGCCTCCACCACCAGTTGCTCAACTGGTCCCCATTGTGCCCCTGGAAAAAGCTTGG
CCAGGGCCACATGGGACAACCGGGGAAGGAGGTCCTGTGGCCACTCTATCCAAGCCTTCCCTAGGTGACC
GCTCCAAAATTTCCAAGGACGTTTATGAGAACTTCCGTCAGTGGCAGCGTTACAAAGCCTTGGCCCGGAG
GCACCTATCCCAGAGTCCTGACACAGAAGCTCTTTCCTGTTTTCTTATCCCAGTGCTTCGTTCCCTGGCC
CGGCTGAAGCCCACTATGACCCTGGAGGAGGGACTGCCATTGGCTGTGCAGGAGTGGGAGCACACCAGCA
ACTTTGACCGGATGATCTTTTATGAGATGGCAGAAAGGTTCATGGAGTTTGAGGCTGAGGAGATGCAGAT
TCAGAACACACAGCTGATGAATGGGTCTCAGGGCCTGTCTCCTGCAACCCCTTTGAAACTTGATCCTCTA
GGGCCCCTGGCCTCTGAGGTTTGCCAGCAGCCAGTGTACATTCCGAAGAAGGCAGCTTCTAAAACAAGAG
CTCCTCGCCGGCGTCAGCGTAAAGCCCAGAGACCTCCTGCTCCTGAGGCACCCAAGGAGATCCCACCAGA
AGCTGTGAAGGAGTATGTTGACATCATGGAATGGCTGGTGGGGACTCACTTGGCCACTGGGGAGTCAGAT
GGAAAACAAGAGGAAGAAGGGCAGCAGCAGGAGGAGGAAGGGATGTATCCAGATCCAGGTCTCCTGAGCT
ACATCAATGAGCTGTGTTCTCAGAAGGTCTTTGTCTCCAAGGTGGAGGCTGTCATTCACCCTCAATTTCT
GGCAGATCTGCTGTCCCCAGAAAAACAGAGAGATCCCTTGGCCTTAATTGAGGAGCTAGAGCAAGAAGAA
GGACTCACTCTTGCCCAGCTGGTCCAGAAGCGACTCATGGCCTTGGAAGAGGAGGAAGATGCAGAGGCGC
CTCCAAGTTTCAGTGGCGCTCAGTTGGACTCAAGTCCTTCTGGTTCTGTTGAGGATGAAGATGGGGATGG
GCGGCTTCGGCCCTCACCTGGGCTTCAGGGGGCTGGGGGCGCCGCTTGCCTTGGAAAGGTTTCTTCTTCA
GGAAAACGGGCAAGAGAAGTGCATGGTGGGCAGGAGCAAGCCCTAGATAGCCCCAGAGGGATGCACAGGG
ATGGGAACACTCTGCCATCCCCCAGCAGCTGGGACCTGCAGCCAGAACTTGCAGCTCCACAGGGAACTCC
GGGACCCTTGGGTGTGGAGAGGAGAGGGTCTGGGAAGGTTATAAACCAGGTATCTCTACATCAGGATGGC
CATCTAGGAGGCGCTGGGCCTCCTGGGCACTGCCTGGTGGCTGATAGGACTTCAGAGGCTCTGCCCCTTT
GTTGGCAGGGAGGCTTCCAGCCTGAGAGCACTCCCAGTTTGGATGCTGGACTTGCAGAGCTGGCTCCTCT
GCAAGGACAAGGGTTAGAAAAGCAAGTCCTGGGATTGCAGAAAGGACAACAAACAGGGGGTCGTGGAGTG
CTTCCTCAAGGGAAGGAGCCTTTAGCAGTGCCCTGGGAAGGCTCTTCAGGAGCCATGTGGGGAGATGACA
GAGGTACCCCCATGGCTCAGAGTTATGATCAGAATCCTTCCCCTAGAGCAGCTGGGGAGAGGGACGATGT
CTGTCTCAGCCCAGGAGTTTGGCTGAGCAGTGAGATGGATGCTGTAGGCTTGGAGCTGCCTGTACAAATA
GAGGAGGTCATAGAGAGCTTCCAAGTTGAGAAGTGTGTAACTGAGTATCAGGAAGGCTGCCAGGGACTGG
GCTCCAGGGGCAACATTTCCCTGGGTCCTGGAGAAACCCTAGTACCTGGGGATACGGAGAGCAGTGTGAT
TCCCTGTGGAGGCACAGTTGCGGCAGCTGCCCTAGAAAAGAGAAACTATTGCAGCTTGCCAGGACCTTTG
AGGGCCAACAGCCCACCCTTGAGGTCCAAAGAAAATCAAGAACAGAGCTGTGAAACCGTAGGGCATCCCA
GTGATCTGTGGGCAGAAGGCTGCTTCCCATTGCTAGAAAGTGGTGATTCCACACTGGGGTCTTCCAAAGA
AACCCTTCCACCCACATGCCAAGGCAATCTCCTTATCATGGGGACTGAGGATGCCTCCTCCTTGCCTGAA
GCCAGTCAAGAGGCAGGGAGCAGAGGCAATTCCTTTTCTCCTCTGTTGGAAACCATAGAACCTGTCAACA
TACTAGATGTTAAAGATGACTGTGGCCTCCAACTAAGGGTCAGCGAGGACACCTGCCCACTGAATGTTCA
TTCTTATGACCCCCAAGGAGAAGGCAGGGTGGATCCTGATCTGTCCAAGCCTAAAAACCTTGCTCCTTTA
CAAGAGAGTCAGGAGTCTTACACAACTGGGACTCCCAAAGCAACATCTTCTCACCAGGGCCTTGGAAGCA
CTTTGCCTAGAAGGGGAACCAGGAATGCCATAGTTCCGAGAGAAACTTCTGTTAGTAAAACACACAGGTC
AGCAGACAGGGCCAAAGGAAAGGAGAAAAAGAAAAAGGAAGCAGAGGAAGAGGATGAGGAACTCTCCAAC
TTTGCTTACCTCTTGGCCTCTAAACTTAGCCTCTCACCAAGGGAGCATCCCCTCAGTCCTCACCATGCCT
CAGGAGGTCAGGGCAGCCAGAGAGCATCCCACCTGCTCCCTGCTGGAGCAAAAGGCCCCAGCAAACTTCC
ATATCCTGTTGCCAAGTCTGGGAAGCGAGCTCTAGCTGGAGGTCCAGCCCCTACTGAAAAGACACCCCAC
TCAGGAGCTCAACTTGGGGTCCCCAGGGAGAAACCCCTAGCTCTGGGAGTAGTTCGACCCTCACAGCCTC
GTAAAAGGCGGTGTGACAGTTTTGTCACGGGCAGAAGGAAGAAACGACGTCGTAGCCAGAAGGGTGGGCG
CGCCGACCCAGCTTTCTTGTACAAAGTGGTTTGCGCATAGCTAGGTAGCCTAGAGGGCCCGTTTAAACCC
GCTGATCAGCCTCGACTGTGCCTTCTAGTTGCCAGCCATCTGTTGTTTGCCCCTCCCCCGTGCCTTCCTT
GACCCTGGAAGGTGCCACTCCCACTGTCCTTTCCTAATAAAATGAGGAAATTGCATCGCATTGTCTGAGT
AGGTGTCATTCTATTCTGGGGGGTGGGGTGGGGCAGGACAGCAAGGGGGAGGATTGGGAAGACAATAGCA
GGCATGCTGGGGATGCGGTGGGCTCTATGGCTTCTGAGGCGGAAAGAACCAGCTGGGGCTCTAGGGGGTA
TCCCC
[124 nt withheld, positions 7266-7389]
C
[91 nt withheld, positions 7391-7481]
AGGGTGATGGTTCACGTACCTAGAAGTTCCTATTCCGAAGTTCCTATTCTCTAGAAAGTATAGGAACTTC
CTTGGCCAAAAAGCCTGAACTCACCGCGACGTCTGTCGAGAAGTTTCTGATCGAAAAGTTCGACAGCGTC
TCCGACCTGATGCAGCTCTCGGAGGGCGAAGAATCTCGTGCTTTCAGCTTCGATGTAGGAGGGCGTGGAT
ATGTCCTGCGGGTAAATAGCTGCGCCGATGGTTTCTACAAAGATCGTTATGTTTATCGGCACTTTGCATC
GGCCGCGCTCCCGATTCCGGAAGTGCTTGACATTGGGGAATTCAGCGAGAGCCTGACCTATTGCATCTCC
CGCCGTGCACAGGGTGTCACGTTGCAAGACCTGCCTGAAACCGAACTGCCCGCTGTTCTGCAGCCGGTCG
CGGAGGCCATGGATGCGATCGCTGCGGCCGATCTTAGCCAGACGAGCGGGTTCGGCCCATTCGGACCGCA
AGGAATCGGTCAATACACTACATGGCGTGATTTCATATGCGCGATTGCTGATCCCCATGTGTATCACTGG
CAAACTGTGATGGACGACACCGTCAGTGCGTCCGTCGCGCAGGCTCTCGATGAGCTGATGCTTTGGGCCG
AGGACTGCCCCGAAGTCCGGCACCTCGTGCACGCGGATTTCGGCTCCAACAATGTCCTGACGGACAATGG
CCGCATAACAGCGGTCATTGACTGGAGCGAGGCGATGTTCGGGGATTCCCAATACGAGGTCGCCAACATC
TTCTTCTGGAGGCCGTGGTTGGCTTGTATGGAGCAGCAGACGCGCTACTTCGAGCGGAGGCATCCGGAGC
TTGCAGGATCGCCGCGGCTCCGGGCGTATATGCTCCGCATTGGTCTTGACCAACTCTATCAGAGCTTGGT
TGACGGCAATTTCGATGATGCAGCTTGGGCGCAGGGTCGATGCGACGCAATCGTCCGATCCGGAGCCGGG
ACTGTCGGGCGTACACAAATCGCCCGCAGAAGCGCGGCCGTCTGGACCGATGGCTGTGTAGAAGTACTCG
CCGATAGTGGAAACCGACGCCCCAGCACTCGTCCGAGGGCAAAGGAATAGCACGTACTACGAGATTTCGA
TTCCACCGCCGCCTTCTATGAAAGGTTGGGCTTCGGAATCGTTTTCCGGGACGCCGGCTGGATGATCCTC
CAGCGCGGGGATCTCATGCTGGAGTTCTTCGCCCACCCCAACTTGTTTATTGCAGCTTATAATGGTTACA
AATAAAGCAATAGCATCACAAATTTCACAAATAAAGCATTTTTTTCACTGCATTCTAGTTGTGGTTTGTC
CAAACTCATCAATGTATCTTATCATGTCTGTATACCGTCGACCTCTAGCTAGAGCTTGGCGTAATCATGG
TCATAGCTGTTTCCTGTGTGAAATTGTTATCCGCTCACAATTCCACACAACATACGAGCCGGAAGCATAA
AGTGTAAAGCCTGGGGTGCCTAATGAGTGAGCTAACTCACATTAATTGCGTTGCGCTCACTGCCCGCTTT
CCAGTCGGGAAACCTGTCGTGCCAGCTGCATTAATGAATCGGCCAACGCGCGGGGAGAGGCGGTTTGCGT
ATTGGGCGCTCTTCCGCTTCCTCGCTCACTGACTCGCTGCGCTCGGTCGTTCGGCTGCGGCGAGCGGTAT
CAGCTCACTCAAAGGCGGTAATACGGTTATCCACAGAATCAGGGGATAACGCAGGAAAGAACATGTGAGC
AAAAGGCCAGCAAAAGGCCAGGAACCGTAAAAAGGCCGCGTTGCTGGCGTTTTTCCATAGGCTCCGCCCC
CCTGACGAGCATCACAAAAATCGACGCTCAAGTCAGAGGTGGCGAAACCCGACAGGACTATAAAGATACC
AGGCGTTTCCCCCTGGAAGCTCCCTCGTGCGCTCTCCTGTTCCGACCCTGCCGCTTACCGGATACCTGTC
CGCCTTTCTCCCTTCGGGAAGCGTGGCGCTTTCTCATAGCTCACGCTGTAGGTATCTCAGTTCGGTGTAG
GTCGTTCGCTCCAAGCTGGGCTGTGTGCACGAACCCCCCGTTCAGCCCGACCGCTGCGCCTTATCCGGTA
ACTATCGTCTTGAGTCCAACCCGGTAAGACACGACTTATCGCCACTGGCAGCAGCCACTGGTAACAGGAT
TAGCAGAGCGAGGTATGTAGGCGGTGCTACAGAGTTCTTGAAGTGGTGGCCTAACTACGGCTACACTAGA
AGAACAGTATTTGGTATCTGCGCTCTGCTGAAGCCAGTTACCTTCGGAAAAAGAGTTGGTAGCTCTTGAT
CCGGCAAACAAACCACCGCTGGTAGCGGTGGTTTTTTTGTTTGCAAGCAGCAGATTACGCGCAGAAAAAA
AGGATCTCAAGAAGATCCTTTGATCTTTTCTACGGGGTCTGACGCTCAGTGGAACGAAAACTCACGTTAA
GGGATTTTGGTCATGAGATTATCAAAAAGGATCTTCACCTAGATCCTTTTAAATTAAAAATGAAGTTTTA
AATCAATCTAAAGTATATATGAGTAAACTTGGTCTGACAGTTACCAATGCTTAATCAGTGAGGCACCTAT
CTCAGCGATCTGTCTATTTCGTTCATCCATAGTTGCCTGACTCCCCGTCGTGTAGATAACTACGATACGG
GAGGGCTTACCATCTGGCCCCAGTGCTGCAATGATACCGCGAGACCCACGCTCACCGGCTCCAGATTTAT
CAGCAATAAACCAGCCAGCCGGAAGGGCCGAGCGCAGAAGTGGTCCTGCAACTTTATCCGCCTCCATCCA
GTCTATTAATTGTTGCCGGGAAGCTAGAGTAAGTAGTTCGCCAGTTAATAGTTTGCGCAACGTTGTTGCC
ATTGCTACAGGCATCGTGGTGTCACGCTCGTCGTTTGGTATGGCTTCATTCAGCTCCGGTTCCCAACGAT
CAAGGCGAGTTACATGATCCCCCATGTTGTGCAAAAAAGCGGTTAGCTCCTTCGGTCCTCCGATCGTTGT
CAGAAGTAAGTTGGCCGCAGTGTTATCACTCATGGTTATGGCAGCACTGCATAATTCTCTTACTGTCATG
CCATCCGTAAGATGCTTTTCTGTGACTGGTGAGTACTCAACCAAGTCATTCTGAGAATAGTGTATGCGGC
GACCGAGTTGCTCTTGCCCGGCGTCAATACGGGATAATACCGCGCCACATAGCAGAACTTTAAAAGTGCT
CATCATTGGAAAACGTTCTTCGGGGCGAAAACTCTCAAGGATCTTACCGCTGTTGAGATCCAGTTCGATG
TAACCCACTCGTGCACCCAACTGATCTTCAGCATCTTTTACTTTCACCAGCGTTTCTGGGTGAGCAAAAA
CAGGAAGGCAAAATGCCGCAAAAAAGGGAATAAGGGCGACACGGAAATGTTGAATACTCATACTCTTCCT
TTTTCAATATTATTGAAGCATTTATCAGGGTTATTGTCTCATGAGCGGATACATATTTGAATGTATTTAG
AAAAATAAACAAATAGGGGTTCCGCGCACATTTCCCCGAAAAGTGCCACCTGACGTCGACGGATCGGGAG
ATCTCCCGATCCCCTATGGTGCACTCTCAGTACAATCTGCTCTGATGCCGCATAGTTAAGCCAGTATCTG
CTCCCTGCTTGTGTGTTGGAGGTCGCTGAGTAGTGCGCGAGCAAAATTTAAGCTACAACAAGGCAAGGCT
TGACCGACAATTGCATGAAGAATCTGCTTAGGGTTAGGCGTTTTGCGCTGCTTCGCGATGTACGGGCCAG
ATATACGCGTT
